>Addgene plasmid #59332 | pAAV-CAG-FLEX-splitTVA-EGFP | depositor full sequence | sequence record 92028 | pAAV-CAG-FLEX-splitTVA-EGFP sequence 6951 bps
CCTGCAGGCAGCTGCGCGCTCGCTCGCTCACTGAGGCCGCCCGGGCGTCGGGCGACCTTTGGTCGCCCGG
CCTCAGTGAGCGAGCGAGCGCGCAGAGAGGGAGTGGCCAACTCCATCACTAGGGGTTCCTGTCGACATTG
ATTATTGACTAGTTATTAATAGTAATCAATTACGGGGTCATTAGTTCATAGCCCATATATGGAGTTCCGC
GTTACATAACTTACGGTAAATGGCCCGCCTGGCTGACCGCCCAACGACCCCCGCCCATTGACGTCAATAA
TGACGTATGTTCCCATAGTAACGCCAATAGGGACTTTCCATTGACGTCAATGGGTGGAGTATTTACGGTA
AACTGCCCACTTGGCAGTACATCAAGTGTATCATATGCCAAGTACGCCCCCTATTGACGTCAATGACGGT
AAATGGCCCGCCTGGCATTATGCCCAGTACATGACCTTATGGGACTTTCCTACTTGGCAGTACATCTACG
TATTAGTCATCGCTATTACCATGGTCGAGGTGAGCCCCACGTTCTGCTTCACTCTCCCCATCTCCCCCCC
CTCCCCACCCCCAATTTTGTATTTATTTATTTTTTAATTATTTTGTGCAGCGATGGGGGCGGGGGGGGGG
GGGGGGCGCGCGCCAGGCGGGGCGGGGCGGGGCGAGGGGCGGGGCGGGGCGAGGCGGAGAGGTGCGGCGG
CAGCCAATCAGAGCGGCGCGCTCCGAAAGTTTCCTTTTATGGCGAGGCGGCGGCGGCGGCGGCCCTATAA
AAAGCGAAGCGCGCGGCGGGCGGGGAGTCGCTGCGACGCTGCCTTCGCCCCGTGCCCCGCTCCGCCGCCG
CCTCGCGCCGCCCGCCCCGGCTCTGACTGACCGCGTTACTCCCACAGGTGAGCGGGCGGGACGGCCCTTC
TCCTCCGGGCTGTAATTAGCGCTTGGTTTAATGACGGCTTGTTTCTTTTCTGTGGCTGCGTGAAAGCCTT
GAGGGGCTCCGGGAGGGCCCTTTGTGCGGGGGGAGCGGCTCGGGGGGTGCGTGCGTGTGTGTGTGCGTGG
GGAGCGCCGCGTGCGGCTCCGCGCTGCCCGGCGGCTGTGAGCGCTGCGGGCGCGGCGCGGGGCTTTGTGC
GCTCCGCAGTGTGCGCGAGGGGAGCGCGGCCGGGGGCGGTGCCCCGCGGTGCGGGGGGGGCTGCGAGGGG
AACAAAGGCTGCGTGCGGGGTGTGTGCGTGGGGGGGTGAGCAGGGGGTGTGGGCGCGTCGGTCGGGCTGC
AACCCCCCCTGCACCCCCCTCCCCGAGTTGCTGAGCACGGCCCGGCTTCGGGTGCGGGGCTCCGTACGGG
GCGTGGCGCGGGGCTCGCCGTGCCGGGCGGGGGGTGGCGGCAGGTGGGGGTGCCGGGCGGGGCGGGGCCG
CCTCGGGCCGGGGAGGGCTCGGGGGAGGGGCGCGGCGGCCCCCGGAGCGCCGGCGGCTGTCGAGGCGCGG
CGAGCCGCAGCCATTGCCTTTTATGGTAATCGTGCGAGAGGGCGCAGGGACTTCCTTTGTCCCAAATCTG
TGCGGAGCCGAAATCTGGGAGGCGCCGCCGCACCCCCTCTAGCGGGCGCGGGGCGAAGCGGTGCGGCGCC
GGCAGGAAGGAAATGGGCGGGGAGGGCCTTCGTGCGTCGCCGCGCCGCCGTCCCCTTCTCCCTCTCCAGC
CTCGGGGCTGTCCGCGGGGGGACGGCTGCCTTCGGGGGGGACGGGGCAGGGCGGGGTTCGGCTTCTGGCG
TGTGACCGGCGGCTCTAGAGCCTCTGCTAACCATGTTCATGCCTTCTTCTTTTTCCTACAGCTCCTGGGC
AACGTGCTGGTTATTGTGCTGTCTCATCATTTTGGCAAAGAATTCCGGAGCCGCCACCATGGTTAATATA
ACTTCGTATAATGTATGCTATACGAAGTTATGCAGAATGGTAGCTGGATTGTAGCTGCTATTAGCAATAT
GAAACCTCTTAATAACTTCGTATAAAGTATCCTATACGAAGTTATGGCGCGCCTTACTTGTACAGCTCGT
CCATGCCGAGAGTGATCCCGGCGGCGGTCACGAACTCCAGCAGGACCATGTGATCGCGCTTCTCGTTGGG
GTCTTTGCTCAGGGCGGACTGGGTGCTCAGGTAGTGGTTGTCGGGCAGCAGCACGGGGCCGTCGCCGATG
GGGGTGTTCTGCTGGTAGTGGTCGGCGAGCTGCACGCTGCCGTCCTCGATGTTGTGGCGGATCTTGAAGT
TCACCTTGATGCCGTTCTTCTGCTTGTCGGCCATGATATAGACGTTGTGGCTGTTGTAGTTGTACTCCAG
CTTGTGCCCCAGGATGTTGCCGTCCTCCTTGAAGTCGATGCCCTTCAGCTCGATGCGGTTCACCAGGGTG
TCGCCCTCGAACTTCACCTCGGCGCGGGTCTTGTAGTTGCCGTCGTCCTTGAAGAAGATGGTGCGCTCCT
GGACGTAGCCTTCGGGCATGGCGGACTTGAAGAAGTCGTGCTGCTTCATGTGGTCGGGGTAGCGGCTGAA
GCACTGCACGCCGTAGGTCAGGGTGGTCACGAGGGTGGGCCAGGGCACGGGCAGCTTGCCGGTGGTGCAG
ATGAACTTCAGGGTCAGCTTGCCGTAGGTGGCATCGCCCTCGCCCTCGCCGGACACGCTGAACTTGTGGC
CGTTTACGTCGCCGTCCAGCTCGACCAGGATGGGCACCACCCCGGTGAACAGCTCCTCGCCCTTGCTCAC
CATGGGTCCAGGGTTCTCCTCCACGTCTCCAGCCTGCTTCAGCAGGCTGAAGTTAGTAGCTCCGGATCCG
GAGAACAAGTCTGCCTGGCTCTTGTCAGGCACCAGCAGCTCCTTGGATGCGCTTTCAAGACTGAAGATGT
CAGACCTGCTTTTTGCTTTGGACTTCCCCCATGCAGCGATACCACCCACAGCTACCAGGCAGCACAGGAG
CACTGCAGTGATCAGCATCCACATGCGGCCGTGATTCCTGGCTGGCAGAGCACGTCCAGGAGCAGGGGCA
GTGGGAGCCTCTGTGCCGTTGTCCGTGGGCACCGCGGGGATCGCGCTGGTCCCGCAGCCCCACTCGTCCC
GCCCGTCGTCGCAGTCGGGGTGTCCGTCGCACAGCCAGTCCTGCGGGTAACACTCCCCGTGGGCACCGGG
CGGCTCCGAGCAGCGGAACTGACCGGGGGGGCAACGGGACAAAGAACCGTTACCGGACCCGTTACCGGTC
ACGTTACCGGGCAGCAGCAGCAGCAGCAGCGCGGGCAGCAGCCGCGCACCTAATAACTTCGTATAGCATA
CATTATACGAAGTTATTTGCCTTAACCCAGAAATTATCACTGTTATTCTTTAGAATGGTGCAAAGAATAA
CTTCGTATAGGATACTTTATACGAAGTTATGAATCAACCTCTGGATTACAAAATTTGTGAAAGATTGACT
GGTATTCTTAACTATGTTGCTCCTTTTACGCTATGTGGATACGCTGCTTTAATGCCTTTGTATCATGCTA
TTGCTTCCCGTATGGCTTTCATTTTCTCCTCCTTGTATAAATCCTGGTTGCTGTCTCTTTATGAGGAGTT
GTGGCCCGTTGTCAGGCAACGTGGCGTGGTGTGCACTGTGTTTGCTGACGCAACCCCCACTGGTTGGGGC
ATTGCCACCACCTGTCAGCTCCTTTCCGGGACTTTCGCTTTCCCCCTCCCTATTGCCACGGCGGAACTCA
TCGCCGCCTGCCTTGCCCGCTGCTGGACAGGGGCTCGGCTGTTGGGCACTGACAATTCCGTGGTGTTGTC
GGGGAAGCTGACGTCCTTTCCATGGCTGCTCGCCTGTGTTGCCACCTGGATTCTGCGCGGGACGTCCTTC
TGCTACGTCCCTTCGGCCCTCAATCCAGCGGACCTTCCTTCCCGCGGCCTGCTGCCGGCTCTGCGGCCTC
TTCCGCGTCTTCGCCTTCGCCCTCAGACGAGTCGGATCTCCCTTTGGGCCGCCTCCCCGCCTGGATCCTG
TGCCTTCTAGTTGCCAGCCATCTGTTGTTTGCCCCTCCCCCGTGCCTTCCTTGACCCTGGAAGGTGCCAC
TCCCACTGTCCTTTCCTAATAAAATGAGGAAATTGCATCGCATTGTCTGAGTAGGTGTCATTCTATTCTG
GGGGGTGGGGTGGGGCAGGACAGCAAGGGGGAGGATTGGGAAGACAATAGCAGGCATGCTGGGGATGCGG
TGGGCTCTATGGCAGGAACCCCTAGTGATGGAGTTGGCCACTCCCTCTCTGCGCGCTCGCTCGCTCACTG
AGGCCGGGCGACCAAAGGTCGCCCGACGCCCGGGCTTTGCCCGGGCGGCCTCAGTGAGCGAGCGAGCGCG
CAGCTGCCTGCAGGGGCGCCTGATGCGGTATTTTCTCCTTACGCATCTGTGCGGTATTTCACACCGCATA
[142 nt withheld, positions 4411-4552]
C
[141 nt withheld, positions 4554-4694]
CCTTTGACGTTGGAGTCCACGTTCTTT
[37 nt withheld, positions 4722-4758]
ACCCTATCTCGGGCTATTCTTTTGATTTATAAGGGATTTTGCCGATTTCGGCCTATTGGTTAAAAAATGA
GCTGATTTAACAAAAATTTAACGCGAATTTTAACAAAATATTAACGTTTACAATTTTATGGTGCACTCTC
AGTACAATCTGCTCTGATGCCGCATAGTTAAGCCAGCCCCGACACCCGCCAACACCCGCTGACGCGCCCT
GACGGGCTTGTCTGCTCCCGGCATCCGCTTACAGACAAGCTGTGACCGTCTCCGGGAGCTGCATGTGTCA
GAGGTTTTCACCGTCATCACCGAAACGCGCGAGACGAAAGGGCCTCGTGATACGCCTATTTTTATAGGTT
AATGTCATGATAATAATGGTTTCTTAGACGTCAGGTGGCACTTTTCGGGGAAATGTGCGCGGAACCCCTA
TTTGTTTATTTTTCTAAATACATTCAAATATGTATCCGCTCATGAGACAATAACCCTGATAAATGCTTCA
ATAATATTGAAAAAGGAAGAGTATGAGTATTCAACATTTCCGTGTCGCCCTTATTCCCTTTTTTGCGGCA
TTTTGCCTTCCTGTTTTTGCTCACCCAGAAACGCTGGTGAAAGTAAAAGATGCTGAAGATCAGTTGGGTG
CACGAGTGGGTTACATCGAACTGGATCTCAACAGCGGTAAGATCCTTGAGAGTTTTCGCCCCGAAGAACG
TTTTCCAATGATGAGCACTTTTAAAGTTCTGCTATGTGGCGCGGTATTATCCCGTATTGACGCCGGGCAA
GAGCAACTCGGTCGCCGCATACACTATTCTCAGAATGACTTGGTTGAGTACTCACCAGTCACAGAAAAGC
ATCTTACGGATGGCATGACAGTAAGAGAATTATGCAGTGCTGCCATAACCATGAGTGATAACACTGCGGC
CAACTTACTTCTGACAACGATCGGAGGACCGAAGGAGCTAACCGCTTTTTTGCACAACATGGGGGATCAT
GTAACTCGCCTTGATCGTTGGGAACCGGAGCTGAATGAAGCCATACCAAACGACGAGCGTGACACCACGA
TGCCTGTAGCAATGGCAACAACGTTGCGCAAACTATTAACTGGCGAACTACTTACTCTAGCTTCCCGGCA
ACAATTAATAGACTGGATGGAGGCGGATAAAGTTGCAGGACCACTTCTGCGCTCGGCCCTTCCGGCTGGC
TGGTTTATTGCTGATAAATCTGGAGCCGGTGAGCGTGGGTCTCGCGGTATCATTGCAGCACTGGGGCCAG
ATGGTAAGCCCTCCCGTATCGTAGTTATCTACACGACGGGGAGTCAGGCAACTATGGATGAACGAAATAG
ACAGATCGCTGAGATAGGTGCCTCACTGATTAAGCATTGGTAACTGTCAGACCAAGTTTACTCATATATA
CTTTAGATTGATTTAAAACTTCATTTTTAATTTAAAAGGATCTAGGTGAAGATCCTTTTTGATAATCTCA
TGACCAAAATCCCTTAACGTGAGTTTTCGTTCCACTGAGCGTCAGACCCCGTAGAAAAGATCAAAGGATC
TTCTTGAGATCCTTTTTTTCTGCGCGTAATCTGCTGCTTGCAAACAAAAAAACCACCGCTACCAGCGGTG
GTTTGTTTGCCGGATCAAGAGCTACCAACTCTTTTTCCGAAGGTAACTGGCTTCAGCAGAGCGCAGATAC
CAAATACTGTCCTTCTAGTGTAGCCGTAGTTAGGCCACCACTTCAAGAACTCTGTAGCACCGCCTACATA
CCTCGCTCTGCTAATCCTGTTACCAGTGGCTGCTGCCAGTGGCGATAAGTCGTGTCTTACCGGGTTGGAC
TCAAGACGATAGTTACCGGATAAGGCGCAGCGGTCGGGCTGAACGGGGGGTTCGTGCACACAGCCCAGCT
TGGAGCGAACGACCTACACCGAACTGAGATACCTACAGCGTGAGCTATGAGAAAGCGCCACGCTTCCCGA
AGGGAGAAAGGCGGACAGGTATCCGGTAAGCGGCAGGGTCGGAACAGGAGAGCGCACGAGGGAGCTTCCA
GGGGGAAACGCCTGGTATCTTTATAGTCCTGTCGGGTTTCGCCACCTCTGACTTGAGCGTCGATTTTTGT
GATGCTCGTCAGGGGGGCGGAGCCTATGGAAAAACGCCAGCAACGCGGCCTTTTTACGGTTCCTGGCCTT
TTGCTGGCCTTTTGCTCACATGT
Features (pLannotate 1.2.2; 24 found; start..end, strand, type, name):
     12..39      +  repeat_region  AAV2 ITR (fragment): inverted terminal repeat of adeno-associated virus serotype 2 inverted
     68..95      +  repeat_region  AAV2 ITR (fragment): inverted terminal repeat of adeno-associated virus serotype 2 inverted
    134..513     +  enhancer       CMV enhancer: human cytomegalovirus immediate early enhancer
    515..792     +  promoter       chicken β-actin promoter: No description available
    794..1811    +  intron         chimeric intron: chimera between introns from chicken β-actin and rabbit β-globin
   1809..1865    +  CDS            HBB (fragment): HBB_LEPEU - Experimental evidence at protein level: Swiss-Prot protein existence level 1. Involved in oxygen transport from the lung to the various peripheral tissues. From Lepus europaeus (European hare).
   1888..1921    -  protein_bind   loxP: Cre-mediated recombination occurs in the 8-bp core sequence (GCATACAT). Cre recombinase
   1922..1971    -  intron         β-globin intron (fragment): internally truncated intron from human β-globin
   1972..2005    -  protein_bind   lox2272: Cre-mediated recombination occurs in the 8-bp core sequence (GGATACTT). lox2272 sites are compatible with each other, but incompatible with loxP or loxN sites (Lee and Saito, 1988). Cre recombinase
   2014..2733    -  CDS            EGFP: the original enhanced GFP (Yang et al., 1996) mammalian codon-optimized
   2800..3267    -  CDS            RSVR_COTJA: Experimental evidence at protein level: Swiss-Prot protein existence level 1. Responsible for susceptibility to the retrovirus subgroup A Rous sarcoma virus. From Coturnix japonica (Japanese quail) (Coturnix coturnix japonica).
   3273..3306    +  protein_bind   loxP: Cre-mediated recombination occurs in the 8-bp core sequence (GCATACAT). Cre recombinase
   3307..3356    -  intron         β-globin intron (fragment): internally truncated intron from human β-globin
   3357..3390    +  protein_bind   lox2272: Cre-mediated recombination occurs in the 8-bp core sequence (GGATACTT). lox2272 sites are compatible with each other, but incompatible with loxP or loxN sites (Lee and Saito, 1988). Cre recombinase
   3392..3980    +  misc_feature   WPRE: woodchuck hepatitis virus posttranscriptional regulatory element
   3988..4212    +  polyA_signal   bGH poly(A) signal: bovine growth hormone polyadenylation signal
   4214..4354    +  repeat_region  AAV2 ITR: inverted terminal repeat of adeno-associated virus serotype 2 inverted
   4359..4410    -  misc_feature   bom (fragment): basis of mobility region from pBR322
   4429..4809    +  rep_origin     M13 ori (sequence partly withheld): M13 bacteriophage origin of replication; arrow indicates direction of (+) strand synthesis
   4885..4934    -  misc_feature   bom (fragment): basis of mobility region from pBR322
   5036..5071    -  CDS            rop (fragment): Rop protein, which maintains plasmids at low copy number; rop
   5166..5270    +  promoter       AmpR promoter: bla
   5271..6131    +  CDS            AmpR: β-lactamase; bla; confers resistance to ampicillin, carbenicillin, and related antibiotics
   6302..6890    +  rep_origin     ori: high-copy-number ColE1/pMB1/pBR322/pUC origin of replication
