[The description below was written by a language model from this plasmid's Addgene catalogue record and pLannotate feature annotations shown in this document.]
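Description:
pAAV-CAG-FLEX-splitTVA-EGFP (also called pAAV-CAG-FLEX-sTpE) is a 6,951 bp AAV transfer plasmid built on the Stratagene pAAV backbone for Cre-dependent expression in mammalian cells. It is maintained in bacteria through a high-copy ColE1/pUC-type origin and an ampicillin resistance gene (bla) with its own promoter. An M13 phage origin is also annotated, along with small remnants of pBR322 bom and rop sequences. The expression cassette is flanked by AAV2 inverted terminal repeats, which allow it to be packaged into recombinant AAV particles. The annotation detects the right ITR in full but only short fragments of the left one.

Expression is driven by the CAG promoter, annotated as the CMV enhancer, chicken β-actin promoter and chimeric β-actin/β-globin intron. Downstream lies a FLEX (double-inverted) switch: a loxP and lox2272 pair on each side, in opposing orientations, brackets the 1,263 bp synthetic insert splitTVA950-P2A-EGFP, which sits on the reverse strand relative to the promoter. Without Cre, the coding sequence is antisense and should not be translated. Cre recombination between the compatible site pairs inverts the cassette and then locks it in the sense orientation. The insert encodes a TVA-derived sequence (matching the quail receptor for subgroup A avian sarcoma virus) followed by a P2A self-cleaving peptide and EGFP, so the receptor and the fluorescent reporter are produced as separate proteins from one transcript. The record does not explain what the "split" design entails. A WPRE and a bovine growth hormone polyadenylation signal follow the cassette to enhance transcript stability and processing.

The stated purpose is simply to express splitTVA-P2A-EGFP. TVA generally renders cells susceptible to EnvA-pseudotyped viruses, and EGFP marks the expressing, Cre-positive cells.
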