Addgene plasmid #59332: pAAV-CAG-FLEX-splitTVA-EGFP
Purpose: Expresses splitTVA-P2A-EGFP
Depositing lab: Ian Wickersham. Depositing organization: Massachusetts Institute of Technology.
Backbone
  Vector backbone: pAAV
  Backbone manufacturer: Stratagene
  Backbone size w/o insert (bp): 5688
  Total vector size (bp): 6951
  Vector type: Mammalian Expression, AAV, Cre/Lox
Growth in bacteria
  Bacterial resistance: Ampicillin, 100 μg/mL
  Growth temperature: 37°C
  Growth strain: Stbl3
  Growth instructions: Stbl3 at 37C
  Copy number: High Copy
Gene/Insert
  Gene/Insert name: splitTVA950-P2A-EGFP
  Species: Synthetic
  Insert size (bp): 1263
  Promoter: CAG
  Tag / fusion protein: GFP (C terminal on insert)
  Cloning method: Unknown
  Sequencing primers: 5′ tgctaaccatgttcatgc; 3′ cagcgtatccacatagcg
Terms and licenses: Academic/Nonprofit Terms; Industry Terms: Not Available to Industry
Depositor comments: Alternative name: pAAV-CAG-FLEX-sTpE
How to cite: pAAV-CAG-FLEX-splitTVA-EGFP was a gift from Ian Wickersham (Addgene plasmid # 59332 ; http://n2t.net/addgene:59332 ; RRID:Addgene_59332)
