>Addgene plasmid #59332 | pAAV-CAG-FLEX-splitTVA-EGFP | addgene partial sequence | sequence record 95920 | pCAG-F 5'-GCAACGTGCTGGTTATTGTG-3'
GGTTAATATAACTTCGTATAATGTATGCTATACGAAGTTATGCAGAATGGTAGCTGGATTGTAGCTGCTA
TTAGCAATATGAAACCTCTTAATAACTTCGTATAAAGTATCCTATACGAAGTTATGGCGCGCCTTACTTG
TACAGCTCGTCCATGCCGAGAGTGATCCCGGCGGCGGTCACGAACTCCAGCAGGACCATGTGATCGCGCT
TCTCGTTGGGGTCTTTGCTCAGGGCGGACTGGGTGCTCAGGTAGTGGTTGTCGGGCAGCAGCACGGGGCC
GTCGCCGATGGGGGTGTTCTGCTGGTAGTGGTCGGCGAGCTGCACGCTGCCGTCCTCGATGTTGTGGCGG
ATCTTGAAGTTCACCTTGATGCCGTTCTTCTGCTTGTCGGCCATGATATAGACGTTGTGGCTGTTGTAGT
TGTACTCCAGCTTGTGCCCCAGGATGTTGCCGTCCTCCTTGAAGTCGATGCCCTTC
