>Addgene plasmid #59332 | pAAV-CAG-FLEX-splitTVA-EGFP | addgene partial sequence | sequence record 95940 | WPRE-R 5'-CATAGCGTAAAAGGAGCAACA-3'
AGGTTGATTCATAACTTCGTATAAAGTATCCTATACGAAGTTATTCTTTGCACCATTCTAAAGAATAACA
GTGATAATTTCTGGGTTAAGGCAAATAACTTCGTATAATGTATGCTATACGAAGTTATTAGGTGCGCGGC
TGCTGCCCGCGCTGCTGCTGCTGCTGCTGCCCGGTAACGTGACCGGTAACGGGTCCGGTAACGGTTCTTT
GTCCCGTTGCCCCCCCGGTCAGTTCCGCTGCTCGGAGCCGCCCGGTGCCCACGGGGAGTGTTACCCGCAG
GACTGGCTGTGCGACGGACACCCCGACTGCGACGACGGGCGGGACGAGTGGGGCTGCGGGACCAGCGCGA
TCCCCGCGGTGCCCACGGACAACGGCACAGAGGCTCCCACTGCCCCTGCTCCTGGACGTGCTCTGCCAGC
CAGGAATCACGGCCGCATGTGGATGCTGATCACTGCA
